>Addgene plasmid #206351 | AAV-Best1-sC.Txnip | addgene full sequence | sequence record 405798 | Addgene NGS Result
AGCGCCCAATACGCAAACCGCCTCTCCCCGCGCGTTGGCCGATTCATTAATGCAGCTGGCACGACAGGTT
TCCCGACTGGAAAGCGGGCAGTGAGCGCAACGCAATTAATGTGAGTTAGCTCACTCATTAGGCACCCCAG
GCTTTACACTTTATGCTTCCGGCTCGTATGTTGTGTGGAATTGTGAGCGGATAACAATTTCACACAGGAA
ACAGCTATGACCATGATTACGCCAGATTTAATTAAGGCCTTAATTAGGCTGCGCGCTCGCTCGCTCACTG
AGGCCGCCCGGGCAAAGCCCGGGCGTCGGGCGACCTTTGGTCGCCCGGCCTCAGTGAGCGAGCGAGCGCG
CAGAGAGGGAGTGGCCAACTCCATCACTAGGGGTTCCTTGTAGTTAATGATTAACCCGCCATGCTACTTA
TCTACGTAGCCATGCTCTAGGAAGATCGGAATTCGCCCTTAAGCTAGCTCCTTTTCAGATAAGGGCACTG
AGGCTGAGAGAGGAGCTGAAACCTACCCGGGGTCACCACACACAGGTGGCAAGGCTGGGACCAGAAACCA
GGACTGTTGACTGCAGCCCGGTATTCATTCTTTCCATAGCCCACAGGGCTGTCAAAGACCCCAGGGCCTA
GTCAGAGGCTCCTCCTTCCTGGAGAGTTCCTGGCACAGAAGTTGAAGCTCAGCACAGCCCCCTAACCCCC
AACTCTCTCTGCAAGGCCTCAGGGGTCAGAACACTGGTGGAGCAGATCCTTTAGCCTCTGGATTTTAGGG
CCATGGTAGAGGGGGTGTTGCCCTAAATTCCAGCCCTGGTCTCAGCCCAACACCCTCCAAGAAGAAATTA
GAGGGGCCATGGCCAGGCTGTGCTAGCCGTTGCTTCTGAGCAGATTACAAGAAGGGACTAAGACAAGGAC
TCCTTTGTGGAGGTCCTGGCTTAGGGAGTCAAGTGACGGCGGCTCAGCACTCACGTGGGCAGTGCCAGCC
TCTAAGAGTGGGCAGGGGCACTGGCCACAGAGTCCCAGGGAGTCCCACCAGCCTAGTCGCCAGACCCAGA
TCCTGCAGAAGTTGGTCGTGAGGCACTGGGCAGGTAAGTATCAAGGTTACAAGACAGGTTTAAGGAGACC
AATAGAAACTGGGCTTGTCGAGACAGAGAAGACTCTTGCGTTTCTGATAGGCACCTATTGGTCTTACTGA
CATCCACTTTGCCTTTCTCTCCACAGGTGTCCAGGCATGAGCCTCAGAGTGCAGAAGATCAGACCATCCA
TCCTGGGCTGCAACATCCTCAAAGTCGAATACTCCTTGCTGATCTACGTCAGTGTCCCTGGCTCCAAGAA
AGTCATCCTTGATCTGCCCCTAGTGATTGGCAGCAGGTCTGGTCTGAGCAGCCGGACATCCAGCATGGCC
AGCCGGACGAGCTCTGAGATGAGCTGGATAGACCTAAACATCCCAGATACCCCAGAAGCTCCTCCTTGCT
ATATGGACATCATTCCTGAAGATCACAGACTAGAGAGCCCCACCACCCCTCTGCTGGACGATGTGGACGA
CTCTCAAGACAGCCCTATCTTTATGTACGCCCCTGAGTTCCAGTTCATGCCCCCACCCACTTACACTGAG
GTGGATCCGTGCGTCCTTAACAACAACAACAACAACAACAACGTGCAGTAGTGGATCCAATCAACCTCTG
GATTACAAAATTTGTGAAAGATTGACTGGTATTCTTAACTATGTTGCTCCTTTTACGCTATGTGGATACG
CTGCTTTAATGCCTTTGTATCATGCTATTGCTTCCCGTATGGCTTTCATTTTCTCCTCCTTGTATAAATC
CTGGTTGCTGTCTCTTTATGAGGAGTTGTGGCCCGTTGTCAGGCAACGTGGCGTGGTGTGCACTGTGTTT
GCTGACGCAACCCCCACTGGTTGGGGCATTGCCACCACCTGTCAGCTCCTTTCCGGGACTTTCGCTTTCC
CCCTCCCTATTGCCACGGCGGAACTCATCGCCGCCTGCCTTGCCCGCTGCTGGACAGGGGCTCGGCTGTT
GGGCACTGACAATTCCGTGGTGTTGTCGGGGAAATCATCGTCCTTTCCTTGGCTGCTCGCCTGTGTTGCC
ACCTGGATTCTGCGCGGGACGTCCTTCTGCTACGTCCCTTCGGCCCTCAATCCAGCGGACCTTCCTTCCC
GCGGCCTGCTGCCGGCTCTGCGGCCTCTTCCGCGTCTTCGAGATCTGCCTCGACTGTGCCTTCTAGTTGC
CAGCCATCTGTTGTTTGCCCCTCCCCCGTGCCTTCCTTGACCCTGGAAGGTGCCACTCCCACTGTCCTTT
CCTAATAAAATGAGGAAATTGCATCGCATTGTCTGAGTAGGTGTCATTCTATTCTGGGGGGTGGGGTGGG
GCAGGACAGCAAGGGGGAGGATTGGGAAGACAATAGCAGGCATGCTGGGGACTCGAGTTAAGGGCGAATT
CCCGATAAGGATCTTCCTAGAGCATGGCTACGTAGATAAGTAGCATGGCGGGTTAATCATTAACTACAAG
GAACCCCTAGTGATGGAGTTGGCCACTCCCTCTCTGCGCGCTCGCTCGCTCACTGAGGCCGGGCGACCAA
AGGTCGCCCGACGCCCGGGCTTTGCCCGGGCGGCCTCAGTGAGCGAGCGAGCGCGCAGCCTTAATTAACC
TAATTCACTGGCCGTCGTTTTACAACGTCGTGACTGGGAAAACCCTGGCGTTACCCAACTTAATCGCCTT
GCAGCACATCCCCCTTTCGCCAGCTGGCGTAATAGCGAAGAGGCCCGCACCGATCGCCCTTCCCAACAGT
TGCGCAGCCTGAATGGCGAATGGG
[124 nt withheld, positions 2825-2948]
C
[91 nt withheld, positions 2950-3040]
A
[49 nt withheld, positions 3042-3090]
CCTTTGACGTTGGAGTCCACGTTCTTT
[37 nt withheld, positions 3118-3154]
ACCCTATCTCGGTCTATTCTTTTGATTTATAAGGGATTTTGCCGATTTCGGCCTATTGGTTAAAAAATGA
GCTGATTTAACAAAAATTTAACGCGAATTTTAACAAAATATTAACGCTTACAATTTAGGTGGCACTTTTC
GGGGAAATGTGCGCGGAACCCCTATTTGTTTATTTTTCTAAATACATTCAAATATGTATCCGCTCATGAG
ACAATAACCCTGATAAATGCTTCAATAATATTGAAAAAGGAAGAGTATGAGTATTCAACATTTCCGTGTC
GCCCTTATTCCCTTTTTTGCGGCATTTTGCCTTCCTGTTTTTGCTCACCCAGAAACGCTGGTGAAAGTAA
AAGATGCTGAAGATCAGTTGGGTGCACGAGTGGGTTACATCGAACTGGATCTCAACAGCGGTAAGATCCT
TGAGAGTTTTCGCCCCGAAGAACGTTTTCCAATGATGAGCACTTTTAAAGTTCTGCTATGTGGCGCGGTA
TTATCCCGTATTGACGCCGGGCAAGAGCAACTCGGTCGCCGCATACACTATTCTCAGAATGACTTGGTTG
AGTACTCACCAGTCACAGAAAAGCATCTTACGGATGGCATGACAGTAAGAGAATTATGCAGTGCTGCCAT
AACCATGAGTGATAACACTGCGGCCAACTTACTTCTGACAACGATCGGAGGACCGAAGGAGCTAACCGCT
TTTTTGCACAACATGGGGGATCATGTAACTCGCCTTGATCGTTGGGAACCGGAGCTGAATGAAGCCATAC
CAAACGACGAGCGTGACACCACGATGCCTGTAGCAATGGCAACAACGTTGCGCAAACTATTAACTGGCGA
ACTACTTACTCTAGCTTCCCGGCAACAATTAATAGACTGGATGGAGGCGGATAAAGTTGCAGGACCACTT
CTGCGCTCGGCCCTTCCGGCTGGCTGGTTTATTGCTGATAAATCTGGAGCCGGTGAGCGTGGGTCTCGCG
GTATCATTGCAGCACTGGGGCCAGATGGTAAGCCCTCCCGTATCGTAGTTATCTACACGACGGGGAGTCA
GGCAACTATGGATGAACGAAATAGACAGATCGCTGAGATAGGTGCCTCACTGATTAAGCATTGGTAACTG
TCAGACCAAGTTTACTCATATATACTTTAGATTGATTTAAAACTTCATTTTTAATTTAAAAGGATCTAGG
TGAAGATCCTTTTTGATAATCTCATGACCAAAATCCCTTAACGTGAGTTTTCGTTCCACTGAGCGTCAGA
CCCCGTAGAAAAGATCAAAGGATCTTCTTGAGATCCTTTTTTTCTGCGCGTAATCTGCTGCTTGCAAACA
AAAAAACCACCGCTACCAGCGGTGGTTTGTTTGCCGGATCAAGAGCTACCAACTCTTTTTCCGAAGGTAA
CTGGCTTCAGCAGAGCGCAGATACCAAATACTGTTCTTCTAGTGTAGCCGTAGTTAGGCCACCACTTCAA
GAACTCTGTAGCACCGCCTACATACCTCGCTCTGCTAATCCTGTTACCAGTGGCTGCTGCCAGTGGCGAT
AAGTCGTGTCTTACCGGGTTGGACTCAAGACGATAGTTACCGGATAAGGCGCAGCGGTCGGGCTGAACGG
GGGGTTCGTGCACACAGCCCAGCTTGGAGCGAACGACCTACACCGAACTGAGATACCTACAGCGTGAGCT
ATGAGAAAGCGCCACGCTTCCCGAAGGGAGAAAGGCGGACAGGTATCCGGTAAGCGGCAGGGTCGGAACA
GGAGAGCGCACGAGGGAGCTTCCAGGGGGAAACGCCTGGTATCTTTATAGTCCTGTCGGGTTTCGCCACC
TCTGACTTGAGCGTCGATTTTTGTGATGCTCGTCAGGGGGGCGGAGCCTATGGAAAAACGCCAGCAACGC
GGCCTTTTTACGGTTCCTGGCCTTTTGCTGGCCTTTTGCTCACATGTTCTTTCCTGCGTTATCCCCTGAT
TCTGTGGATAACCGTATTACCGCCTTTGAGTGAGCTGATACCGCTCGCCGCAGCCGAACGACCGAGCGCA
GCGAGTCAGTGAGCGAGGAAGCGGAAG
Features (pLannotate 1.2.2; 15 found; start..end, strand, type, name):
      2..94      +  CDS            lacI (fragment): lac repressor; lacI; The lac repressor binds to the lac operator to inhibit transcription in E. coli. This inhibition can be relieved by adding lactose or isopropyl-β-D-thiogalactopyranoside (IPTG).
    107..128     +  protein_bind   CAP binding site: CAP binding activates transcription in the presence of cAMP. E. coli catabolite activator protein
    143..173     +  promoter       lac promoter: promoter for the E. coli lac operon
    181..197     +  protein_bind   lac operator: The lac repressor binds to the lac operator to inhibit transcription in E. coli. This inhibition can be relieved by adding lactose or isopropyl-β-D-thiogalactopyranoside (IPTG). lac repressor encoded by lacI
    258..388     -  repeat_region  AAV2 ITR (fragment): inverted terminal repeat of adeno-associated virus serotype 2 inverted
   1084..1216    +  intron         chimeric intron: chimera between introns from human β-globin and immunoglobulin heavy chain genes
   1224..1658    +  CDS            Txnip (fragment): TXNIP_MOUSE - Also known as Vdup1. Experimental evidence at protein level: Swiss-Prot protein existence level 1. May act as an oxidative stress mediator by inhibiting thioredoxin activity or by limiting its bioavailability. Interacts with COPS5 and restores COPS5-induced suppression of CDKN1B stability, blocking the COPS5-mediated translocation of CDKN1B from the nucleus to the cytoplasm. Inhibits the proteasomal degradation of DDIT4, and thereby contributes to the inhibition of the mammalian target of rapamycin complex 1 (mTORC1) (By similarity). Functions as a transcriptional repressor, poss
   1669..2210    +  misc_feature   WPRE (fragment): woodchuck hepatitis virus posttranscriptional regulatory element
   2224..2431    +  polyA_signal   bGH poly(A) signal: bovine growth hormone polyadenylation signal
   2519..2649    +  repeat_region  AAV2 ITR (fragment): inverted terminal repeat of adeno-associated virus serotype 2 inverted
   2663..2820    +  CDS            lacZα (fragment): LacZα fragment of β-galactosidase; lacZ fragment
   2825..3253    +  rep_origin     f1 ori (sequence partly withheld): f1 bacteriophage origin of replication; arrow indicates direction of (+) strand synthesis
   3306..3410    +  promoter       AmpR promoter: bla
   3411..4271    +  CDS            AmpR: β-lactamase; bla; confers resistance to ampicillin, carbenicillin, and related antibiotics
   4442..5030    +  rep_origin     ori: high-copy-number ColE1/pMB1/pBR322/pUC origin of replication
