[The description below was written by a language model from this plasmid's Addgene catalogue record and pLannotate feature annotations shown in this document.]
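Description:
AAV-Best1-sC.Txnip is an adeno-associated virus transfer plasmid of about 5.2 kb, built on the pAAV-Best1-WPRE-bGH backbone and designed to express a truncated mouse Txnip in the retinal pigment epithelium (RPE). In bacteria it replicates from a high-copy ColE1/pUC-type origin and is selected with ampicillin through the bla gene and its own promoter. The backbone also carries an f1 phage origin and leftover lac-region sequences (fragments of lacI and lacZα, the CAP site, lac promoter and operator), which are cloning-vector remnants lying outside the viral genome.

The payload sits between two AAV2 inverted terminal repeats, the cis elements required for replication and packaging of the cassette into AAV particles when helper functions are supplied in trans. According to the catalogue entry, transcription is driven by the human Best1 promoter, which restricts expression to RPE cells. The automated annotation does not label this promoter, but the unannotated stretch between the left ITR and the chimeric intron is where it would be expected. The β-globin/immunoglobulin chimeric intron follows and supports efficient mRNA processing. Next is the 435 bp insert encoding the "short C-terminal half" of Txnip (residues 255–397), an arrestin-family protein known as a thioredoxin-binding regulator of oxidative stress and metabolism. A WPRE enhances transcript stability and expression, and a bovine growth hormone polyadenylation signal terminates the message. No epitope tag or reporter is recorded.

The plasmid belongs to a series of Txnip deletion and missense alleles tested for their ability to prolong cone photoreceptor survival in a mouse model of retinitis pigmentosa.
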