Addgene plasmid #206351: AAV-Best1-sC.Txnip
Purpose: AAV plasmid expressing deltion TXNIP in retinal pigment epithelium
Depositing lab: Connie Cepko. Depositing organization: Harvard Medical School. Publication: Txnip deletions and missense alleles prolong the survival of cones in a retinitis pigmentosa mouse model. Xue Y, Zhou Y, Cepko CL. Elife. 2024 May 10;12:RP90749. doi: 10.7554/eLife.90749. PubMed 38727583.
Backbone
  Vector backbone: pAAV-Best1-WPRE-bGH
  Vector type: AAV
Growth in bacteria
  Bacterial resistance: Ampicillin, 100 μg/mL
  Growth temperature: 37°C
  Growth strain: NEB Stable
  Copy number: Unknown
Gene/Insert
  Gene/Insert name: Txnip (alt names: VDUP1; ARRDC6)
  Species: M. musculus (mouse)
  Insert size (bp): 435
  Mutation: Short C terminal half (255-397aa)
  GenBank ID: NM_001009935.2
  Entrez Gene: Txnip (a.k.a. 1200008J08Rik, Hyplip1, THIF, Tbp-2, VDUP1)
  Promoter: human Best1
  Cloning method: Gibson Cloning
  Sequencing primers: 5′ CTCTCCACAGGTGTCCAGGCatgAGCCTCAGAGTGCAGAAGAT; 3′ ccagaggttgattGGATCCACTACTGCACGTTGTTGTTGT
Terms and licenses: Academic/Nonprofit Terms; Industry Terms: Not Available to Industry
How to cite: AAV-Best1-sC.Txnip was a gift from Connie Cepko (Addgene plasmid # 206351 ; http://n2t.net/addgene:206351 ; RRID:Addgene_206351)
